Addgene plasmid #208685: pAAV-hSyn-DIO-EGFP-CAAX
Purpose: Expresses the membrane-localized enhanced green fluorescent protein EGFP-CAAX in a cre-dependent manner
Depositing lab: Yulong Li. Depositing organization: Peking University. Publication: A tool kit of highly selective and sensitive genetically encoded neuropeptide sensors. Wang H, Qian T, Zhao Y, Zhuo Y, Wu C, Osakada T, Chen P, Chen Z, Ren H, Yan Y, Geng L, Fu S, Mei L, Li G, Wu L, Jiang Y, Qian W, Zhang L, Peng W, Xu M, Hu J, Jiang M, Chen L, Tang C, Zhu Y, Lin D, Zhou JN, Li Y. Science. 2023 Nov 17;382(6672):eabq8173. doi: 10.1126/science.abq8173. Epub 2023 Nov 17. PubMed 37972184.
Backbone
  Vector backbone: pAAV
  Backbone size w/o insert (bp): 4552
  Vector type: AAV
Growth in bacteria
  Bacterial resistance: Ampicillin, 100 μg/mL
  Growth temperature: 37°C
  Growth strain: NEB Stable
  Copy number: High Copy
Gene/Insert
  Gene/Insert name: membrane-localized enhanced green fluorescent protein EGFP-CAAX (alt name: EGFP-CAAX)
  Species: Aequorea victoria
  Insert size (bp): 768
  Promoter: hSyn
  Cloning method: Gibson Cloning
  Sequencing primers: 5′ ACGGGCGCGACCATCTGCGC; 3′ CATTAAAGCAGCGTATCC
Terms and licenses: Academic/Nonprofit Terms; Industry Terms: Not Available to Industry
Depositor comments: Please visit https://www.biorxiv.org/content/10.1101/2022.03.26.485911v1 for bioRxiv preprint.
How to cite: pAAV-hSyn-DIO-EGFP-CAAX was a gift from Yulong Li (Addgene plasmid # 208685 ; http://n2t.net/addgene:208685 ; RRID:Addgene_208685)
