[The description below was written by a language model from this plasmid's Addgene catalogue record and pLannotate feature annotations shown in this document.]
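Description:
pAAV-hSyn-DIO-EGFP-CAAX is an adeno-associated virus transfer plasmid (about 5.5 kb) for Cre-dependent, neuron-restricted expression of a membrane-targeted green fluorescent protein. It is propagated in E. coli through a high-copy ColE1/pUC-type origin with ampicillin selection (AmpR under its own bla promoter), and the backbone also carries an f1 phage origin. The expression cassette lies between AAV2 inverted terminal repeats, which allow it to be packaged into recombinant AAV particles. The annotation detects a full ITR on the 3′ side but only short fragments on the 5′ side, which may reflect how hard these repeats are to sequence and annotate rather than a true truncation. The listed recombination-deficient growth strain is consistent with the need to keep the ITRs stable.

The human synapsin I promoter, which confers neuron-specific expression, sits upstream of a DIO (double-floxed inverted orientation) cassette. EGFP from Aequorea victoria is fused at its C-terminus to a short K-Ras-derived segment that supplies the CAAX prenylation motif and so anchors the protein to the plasma membrane. This coding sequence is placed in antisense orientation and flanked by paired lox2272 and loxP sites arranged head-to-head. Without Cre, no functional transcript is made. Cre inverts the cassette through one lox pair and then excises a site through the other, locking EGFP-CAAX in the sense orientation. A WPRE element boosts transcript stability and expression, and a human growth hormone polyadenylation signal terminates the transcript.

The plasmid serves to label the membranes of Cre-defined neuronal populations. It was deposited with a toolkit of genetically encoded neuropeptide sensors, though the record does not state its specific role in that work.
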