Features (pLannotate 1.2.2; 22 found; start..end, strand, type, name):
    238..265     +  repeat_region  AAV2 ITR (fragment): inverted terminal repeat of adeno-associated virus serotype 2 inverted
    294..321     +  repeat_region  AAV2 ITR (fragment): inverted terminal repeat of adeno-associated virus serotype 2 inverted
    371..793     +  promoter       hSyn promoter (fragment): human synapsin I promoter; confers neuron-specific expression (Kügler et al., 2003)
    831..864     +  protein_bind   lox2272: Cre-mediated recombination occurs in the 8-bp core sequence (GGATACTT). lox2272 sites are compatible with each other, but incompatible with loxP or loxN sites (Lee and Saito, 1988). Cre recombinase
    865..914     -  intron         β-globin intron (fragment): internally truncated intron from human β-globin
    915..948     +  protein_bind   loxP: Cre-mediated recombination occurs in the 8-bp core sequence (GCATACAT). Cre recombinase
    959..1009    -  CDS            K-Ras (fragment): human small GTPase proto-oncoprotein
   1010..1726    -  CDS            EGFP: EGFP is a basic (constitutively fluorescent) green fluorescent protein published in 1996, derived from Aequorea victoria. It is reported to be a rapidly-maturing weak dimer with moderate acid sensitivity.
   1739..1772    -  protein_bind   lox2272: Cre-mediated recombination occurs in the 8-bp core sequence (GGATACTT). lox2272 sites are compatible with each other, but incompatible with loxP or loxN sites (Lee and Saito, 1988). Cre recombinase
   1773..1822    -  intron         β-globin intron (fragment): internally truncated intron from human β-globin
   1823..1856    -  protein_bind   loxP: Cre-mediated recombination occurs in the 8-bp core sequence (GCATACAT). Cre recombinase
   1857..1881    +  misc_feature   MCS (fragment): pBluescript multiple cloning site
   1881..2469    +  misc_feature   WPRE: woodchuck hepatitis virus posttranscriptional regulatory element
   2501..2977    +  polyA_signal   hGH poly(A) signal: human growth hormone polyadenylation signal
   3017..3157    +  repeat_region  AAV2 ITR: inverted terminal repeat of adeno-associated virus serotype 2 inverted
   3162..3213    -  misc_feature   bom (fragment): basis of mobility region from pBR322
   3232..3687    +  rep_origin     f1 ori (sequence partly withheld): f1 bacteriophage origin of replication; arrow indicates direction of (+) strand synthesis
   3688..3737    -  misc_feature   bom (fragment): basis of mobility region from pBR322
   3839..3874    -  CDS            rop (fragment): Rop protein, which maintains plasmids at low copy number; rop
   3969..4073    +  promoter       AmpR promoter: bla
   4074..4934    +  CDS            AmpR: β-lactamase; bla; confers resistance to ampicillin, carbenicillin, and related antibiotics
   5105..165     +  rep_origin     ori (across the origin): high-copy-number ColE1/pMB1/pBR322/pUC origin of replication
>Addgene plasmid #208685 | pAAV-hSyn-DIO-EGFP-CAAX | addgene full sequence | sequence record 412234 | Addgene NGS Result
AAGGCGGACAGGTATCCGGTAAGCGGCAGGGTCGGAACAGGAGAGCGCACGAGGGAGCTTCCAGGGGGAA
ACGCCTGGTATCTTTATAGTCCTGTCGGGTTTCGCCACCTCTGACTTGAGCGTCGATTTTTGTGATGCTC
GTCAGGGGGGCGGAGCCTATGGAAAAACGCCAGCAACGCGGCCTTTTTACGGTTCCTGGCCTTTTGCTGG
CCTTTTGCTCACATGTCCTGCAGGCAGCTGCGCGCTCGCTCGCTCACTGAGGCCGCCCGGGCGTCGGGCG
ACCTTTGGTCGCCCGGCCTCAGTGAGCGAGCGAGCGCGCAGAGAGGGAGTGGCCAACTCCATCACTAGGG
GTTCCTGCGGCCGCACGCGTATGAGGCGGGGTGGGGGTGCCTACCTGACGACCGACCCCGACCCACTGGA
CAAGCACCCAACCCCCATTCCCCAAATTGCGCATCCCCTATCAGAGAGGGGGAGGGGAAACAGGATGCGG
CGAGGCGCGTGCGCACTGCCAGCTTCAGCACCGCGGACAGTGCCTTCGCCCCCGCCTGGCGGCGCGCGCC
ACCGCCGCCTCAGCACTGAAGGCGCGCTGACGTCACTCGCCGGTCCCCCGCAAACTCCCCTTCCCGGCCA
CCTTGGTCGCGTCCGCGCCGCCGCCGGCCCAGCCGGACCGCACCACGCGAGGCGCGAGATAGGGGGGCAC
GGGCGCGACCATCTGCGCTGCGGCGCCGGCGACTCAGCGCTGCCTCAGTCTGCGGTGGGCAGCGGAGGAG
TCGTGTCGTGCCTGAGAGCGCAGTCGAGAAACCGGTGCCACCTCTAGAGTCGACTCCGGAATAACTTCGT
ATAGGATACTTTATACGAAGTTATGCAGAATGGTAGCTGGATTGTAGCTGCTATTAGCAATATGAAACCT
CTTAATAACTTCGTATAGCATACATTATACGAAGTTATGGCGCATATGTTACATAATTACACACTTTGTC
TTTGACTTCTTTTTCTTCTTTTTACCATCCTTGTACAGCTCGTCCATGCCGAGAGTGATCCCGGCGGCGG
TCACGAACTCCAGCAGGACCATGTGATCGCGCTTCTCGTTGGGGTCTTTGCTCAGGGCGGACTGGGTGCT
CAGGTAGTGGTTGTCGGGCAGCAGCACGGGGCCGTCGCCGATGGGGGTGTTCTGCTGGTAGTGGTCGGCG
AGCTGCACGCTGCCGTCCTCGATGTTGTGGCGGATCTTGAAGTTCACCTTGATGCCGTTCTTCTGCTTGT
CGGCCATGATATAGACGTTGTGGCTGTTGTAGTTGTACTCCAGCTTGTGCCCCAGGATGTTGCCGTCCTC
CTTGAAGTCGATGCCCTTCAGCTCGATGCGGTTCACCAGGGTGTCGCCCTCGAACTTCACCTCGGCGCGG
GTCTTGTAGTTGCCGTCGTCCTTGAAGAAGATGGTGCGCTCCTGGACGTAGCCTTCGGGCATGGCGGACT
TGAAGAAGTCGTGCTGCTTCATGTGGTCGGGGTAGCGGCTGAAGCACTGCACGCCGTAGGTCAGGGTGGT
CACGAGGGTGGGCCAGGGCACGGGCAGCTTGCCGGTGGTGCAGATGAACTTCAGGGTCAGCTTGCCGTAG
GTGGCATCGCCCTCGCCCTCGCCGGACACGCTGAACTTGTGGCCGTTTACGTCGCCGTCCAGCTCGACCA
GGATGGGCACCACCCCGGTGAACAGCTCCTCGCCCTTGCTCACCATGGTGGCGCTAGCATAACTTCGTAT
AAAGTATCCTATACGAAGTTATTTGCCTTAACCCAGAAATTATCACTGTTATTCTTTAGAATGGTGCAAA
GAATAACTTCGTATAATGTATGCTATACGAAGTTATGAATTCGATATCAAGCTTATCGATAATCAACCTC
TGGATTACAAAATTTGTGAAAGATTGACTGGTATTCTTAACTATGTTGCTCCTTTTACGCTATGTGGATA
CGCTGCTTTAATGCCTTTGTATCATGCTATTGCTTCCCGTATGGCTTTCATTTTCTCCTCCTTGTATAAA
TCCTGGTTGCTGTCTCTTTATGAGGAGTTGTGGCCCGTTGTCAGGCAACGTGGCGTGGTGTGCACTGTGT
TTGCTGACGCAACCCCCACTGGTTGGGGCATTGCCACCACCTGTCAGCTCCTTTCCGGGACTTTCGCTTT
CCCCCTCCCTATTGCCACGGCGGAACTCATCGCCGCCTGCCTTGCCCGCTGCTGGACAGGGGCTCGGCTG
TTGGGCACTGACAATTCCGTGGTGTTGTCGGGGAAATCATCGTCCTTTCCTTGGCTGCTCGCCTATGTTG
CCACCTGGATTCTGCGCGGGACGTCCTTCTGCTACGTCCCTTCGGCCCTCAATCCAGCGGACCTTCCTTC
CCGCGGCCTGCTGCCGGCTCTGCGGCCTCTTCCGCGTCTTCGCCTTCGCCCTCAGACGAGTCGGATCTCC
CTTTGGGCCGCCTCCCCGCATCGATACCGAGCGCTGCTCGAGAGATCTACGGGTGGCATCCCTGTGACCC
CTCCCCAGTGCCTCTCCTGGCCCTGGAAGTTGCCACTCCAGTGCCCACCAGCCTTGTCCTAATAAAATTA
AGTTGCATCATTTTGTCTGACTAGGTGTCCTTCTATAATATTATGGGGTGGAGGGGGGTGGTATGGAGCA
AGGGGCAAGTTGGGAAGACAACCTGTAGGGCCTGCGGGGTCTATTGGGAACCAAGCTGGAGTGCAGTGGC
ACAATCTTGGCTCACTGCAATCTCCGCCTCCTGGGTTCAAGCGATTCTCCTGCCTCAGCCTCCCGAGTTG
TTGGGATTCCAGGCATGCATGACCAGGCTCAGCTAATTTTTGTTTTTTTGGTAGAGACGGGGTTTCACCA
TATTGGCCAGGCTGGTCTCCAACTCCTAATCTCAGGTGATCTACCCACCTTGGCCTCCCAAATTGCTGGG
ATTACAGGCGTGAACCACTGCTCCCTTCCCTGTCCTTCTGATTTTGTAGGTAACCACGTGCGGACCGAGC
GGCCGCAGGAACCCCTAGTGATGGAGTTGGCCACTCCCTCTCTGCGCGCTCGCTCGCTCACTGAGGCCGG
GCGACCAAAGGTCGCCCGACGCCCGGGCTTTGCCCGGGCGGCCTCAGTGAGCGAGCGAGCGCGCAGCTGC
CTGCAGGGGCGCCTGATGCGGTATTTTCTCCTTACGCATCTGTGCGGTATTTCACACCGCATA
[95 nt withheld, positions 3214-3308]
T
[46 nt withheld, positions 3310-3355]
C
[141 nt withheld, positions 3357-3497]
CCTTTGACGTTGGAGTCCACGTTCTTT
[37 nt withheld, positions 3525-3561]
ACTCTATCTCGGGCTATTCTTTTGATTTATAAGGGATTTTGCCGATTTCGGTCTATTGGTTAAAAAATGA
GCTGATTTAACAAAAATTTAACGCGAATTTTAACAAAATATTAACGTTTACAATTTTATGGTGCACTCTC
AGTACAATCTGCTCTGATGCCGCATAGTTAAGCCAGCCCCGACACCCGCCAACACCCGCTGACGCGCCCT
GACGGGCTTGTCTGCTCCCGGCATCCGCTTACAGACAAGCTGTGACCGTCTCCGGGAGCTGCATGTGTCA
GAGGTTTTCACCGTCATCACCGAAACGCGCGAGACGAAAGGGCCTCGTGATACGCCTATTTTTATAGGTT
AATGTCATGATAATAATGGTTTCTTAGACGTCAGGTGGCACTTTTCGGGGAAATGTGCGCGGAACCCCTA
TTTGTTTATTTTTCTAAATACATTCAAATATGTATCCGCTCATGAGACAATAACCCTGATAAATGCTTCA
ATAATATTGAAAAAGGAAGAGTATGAGTATTCAACATTTCCGTGTCGCCCTTATTCCCTTTTTTGCGGCA
TTTTGCCTTCCTGTTTTTGCTCACCCAGAAACGCTGGTGAAAGTAAAAGATGCTGAAGATCAGTTGGGTG
CACGAGTGGGTTACATCGAACTGGATCTCAACAGCGGTAAGATCCTTGAGAGTTTTCGCCCCGAAGAACG
TTTTCCAATGATGAGCACTTTTAAAGTTCTGCTATGTGGCGCGGTATTATCCCGTATTGACGCCGGGCAA
GAGCAACTCGGTCGCCGCATACACTATTCTCAGAATGACTTGGTTGAGTACTCACCAGTCACAGAAAAGC
ATCTTACGGATGGCATGACAGTAAGAGAATTATGCAGTGCTGCCATAACCATGAGTGATAACACTGCGGC
CAACTTACTTCTGACAACGATCGGAGGACCGAAGGAGCTAACCGCTTTTTTGCACAACATGGGGGATCAT
GTAACTCGCCTTGATCGTTGGGAACCGGAGCTGAATGAAGCCATACCAAACGACGAGCGTGACACCACGA
TGCCTGTAGCAATGGCAACAACGTTGCGCAAACTATTAACTGGCGAACTACTTACTCTAGCTTCCCGGCA
ACAATTAATAGACTGGATGGAGGCGGATAAAGTTGCAGGACCACTTCTGCGCTCGGCCCTTCCGGCTGGC
TGGTTTATTGCTGATAAATCTGGAGCCGGTGAGCGTGGGTCTCGCGGTATCATTGCAGCACTGGGGCCAG
ATGGTAAGCCCTCCCGTATCGTAGTTATCTACACGACGGGGAGTCAGGCAACTATGGATGAACGAAATAG
ACAGATCGCTGAGATAGGTGCCTCACTGATTAAGCATTGGTAACTGTCAGACCAAGTTTACTCATATATA
CTTTAGATTGATTTAAAACTTCATTTTTAATTTAAAAGGATCTAGGTGAAGATCCTTTTTGATAATCTCA
TGACCAAAATCCCTTAACGTGAGTTTTCGTTCCACTGAGCGTCAGACCCCGTAGAAAAGATCAAAGGATC
TTCTTGAGATCCTTTTTTTCTGCGCGTAATCTGCTGCTTGCAAACAAAAAAACCACCGCTACCAGCGGTG
GTTTGTTTGCCGGATCAAGAGCTACCAACTCTTTTTCCGAAGGTAACTGGCTTCAGCAGAGCGCAGATAC
CAAATACTGTTCTTCTAGTGTAGCCGTAGTTAGGCCACCACTTCAAGAACTCTGTAGCACCGCCTACATA
CCTCGCTCTGCTAATCCTGTTACCAGTGGCTGCTGCCAGTGGCGATAAGTCGTGTCTTACCGGGTTGGAC
TCAAGACGATAGTTACCGGATAAGGCGCAGCGGTCGGGCTGAACGGGGGGTTCGTGCACACAGCCCAGCT
TGGAGCGAACGACCTACACCGAACTGAGATACCTACAGCGTGAGCTATGAGAAAGCGCCACGCTTCCCGA
AGGGAGA
