>Addgene plasmid #208685 | pAAV-hSyn-DIO-EGFP-CAAX | depositor partial sequence | sequence record 406540 | EGFP-CAAX
ATGGTGAGCAAGGGCGAGGAGCTGTTCACCGGGGTGGTGCCCATCCTGGTCGAGCTGGACGGCGACGTAA
ACGGCCACAAGTTCAGCGTGTCCGGCGAGGGCGAGGGCGATGCCACCTACGGCAAGCTGACCCTGAAGTT
CATCTGCACCACCGGCAAGCTGCCCGTGCCCTGGCCCACCCTCGTGACCACCCTGACCTACGGCGTGCAG
TGCTTCAGCCGCTACCCCGACCACATGAAGCAGCACGACTTCTTCAAGTCCGCCATGCCCGAAGGCTACG
TCCAGGAGCGCACCATCTTCTTCAAGGACGACGGCAACTACAAGACCCGCGCCGAGGTGAAGTTCGAGGG
CGACACCCTGGTGAACCGCATCGAGCTGAAGGGCATCGACTTCAAGGAGGACGGCAACATCCTGGGGCAC
AAGCTGGAGTACAACTACAACAGCCACAACGTCTATATCATGGCCGACAAGCAGAAGAACGGCATCAAGG
TGAACTTCAAGATCCGCCACAACATCGAGGACGGCAGCGTGCAGCTCGCCGACCACTACCAGCAGAACAC
CCCCATCGGCGACGGCCCCGTGCTGCTGCCCGACAACCACTACCTGAGCACCCAGTCCGCCCTGAGCAAA
GACCCCAACGAGAAGCGCGATCACATGGTCCTGCTGGAGTTCGTGACCGCCGCCGGGATCACTCTCGGCA
TGGACGAGCTGTACAAGGATGGTAAAAAGAAGAAAAAGAAGTCAAAGACAAAGTGTGTAATTATGTAA
